Addgene plasmid #210895: pFBOH-MHL_WDR41_30-441
Purpose: Insect expression of human WDR41 fragment Q30 to L441. N-terminal 6X His tag with TEV cleavage.
Depositing lab: Cheryl Arrowsmith. Depositing organization: University of Toronto. Publication: A Target Class Ligandability Evaluation of WD40 Repeat-Containing Proteins. Ackloo S, Li F, Szewczyk M, Seitova A, Loppnau P, Zeng H, Xu J, Ahmad S, Arnautova YA, Baghaie AJ, Beldar S, Bolotokova A, Centrella PA, Chau I, Clark MA, Cuozzo JW, Dehghani-Tafti S, Disch JS, Dong A, Dumas A, Feng JA, Ghiabi P, Gibson E, Gilmer J, Goldman B, Green SR, Guie MA, Guilinger JP, Harms N, Herasymenko O, Houliston S, Hutchinson A, Kearnes S, Keefe AD, Kimani SW, Kramer T, Kutera M, Kwak HA, Lento C, Li Y, Liu J, Loup J, Machado RAC, Mulhern CJ, Perveen S, Righetto GL, Riley P, Shrestha S, Sigel EA, Silva M, Sintchak MD, Slakman BL, Taylor RD, Thompson J, Torng W, Underkoffler C, von Rechenberg M, Walsh RT, Watson I, Wilson DJ, Wolf E, Yadav M, Yazdi AK, Zhang J, Zhang Y, Santhakumar V, Edwards AM, Barsyte-Lovejoy D, Schapira M, Brown PJ, Halabelian L, Arrowsmith CH. J Med Chem. 2025 Jan 23;68(2):1092-1112. doi: 10.1021/acs.jmedchem.4c02010. Epub 2024 Nov 4. PubMed 39495097.
Backbone
  Vector backbone: pFBOH-MHL
  Backbone manufacturer: pFASTBac1 Modified
  Vector type: Insect Expression
  Selectable markers: Gentamicin
Growth in bacteria
  Bacterial resistance: Ampicillin, 100 μg/mL
  Growth temperature: 37°C
  Growth strain: DH5alpha
  Copy number: High Copy
Gene/Insert
  Gene/Insert name: WDR41:Q30-L441
  Species: H. sapiens (human)
  Insert size (bp): 1233
  Mutation: wild type
  Entrez Gene: WDR41 (a.k.a. MSTP048)
  Promoter: Polyhedrin
  Tag / fusion protein: MHHHHHHSSGRENLYFQG (N terminal on insert)
  Cloning method: Ligation Independent Cloning
  Sequencing primers: 5′ tattccggattattcataccg; 3′ ctctacaaatgtggtatggc
Resource information
  A portion of this plasmid was derived from a plasmid made by: Mammalian Gene Collection (BC040241)
Terms and licenses: Academic/Nonprofit Terms; Industry Terms: Not Available to Industry
Depositor comments: 5' Cloning Site: BseRI (destroyed), 3' Cloning Site: BseRI (destroyed).
How to cite: pFBOH-MHL_WDR41_30-441 was a gift from Cheryl Arrowsmith (Addgene plasmid # 210895 ; http://n2t.net/addgene:210895 ; RRID:Addgene_210895)
