[The description below was written by a language model from this plasmid's Addgene catalogue record and pLannotate feature annotations shown in this document.]
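Description:
pFBOH-MHL_WDR41_30-441 is a baculovirus donor (transfer) plasmid for insect-cell expression of a fragment of human WDR41, built on pFBOH-MHL, a modified pFastBac1 backbone. It is maintained in E. coli as a high-copy plasmid through a ColE1/pUC-type origin with ampicillin resistance (AmpR, β-lactamase), and it also carries an f1 phage origin. The expression cassette sits between the left and right ends of a mini-Tn7 element (Tn7L and Tn7R), together with a gentamicin acetyltransferase gene driven by the Pc integron promoter. In pFastBac-type systems, this arrangement allows Tn7 transposition of the cassette and the gentamicin marker into a baculovirus shuttle genome (bacmid) propagated in E. coli. The recombinant bacmid is then used to generate virus for infecting insect cells.

The payload is a 1,233 bp wild-type insert encoding WDR41 residues Q30 to L441, derived from a Mammalian Gene Collection clone and inserted by ligation-independent cloning at BseRI sites that were destroyed in the process. Transcription is driven by the very late, strong polyhedrin promoter from Autographa californica nucleopolyhedrovirus and terminated by an SV40 polyadenylation signal. The protein carries an N-terminal 6xHis tag followed by a TEV protease recognition site, so it can be captured by metal-affinity chromatography and the tag then removed. The short "capTEV" hit in the feature table corresponds to this tag region. WDR41 is a WD40-repeat protein and a non-catalytic component of the C9orf72-SMCR8 complex involved in autophagy regulation. The construct was deposited in connection with a study evaluating the ligandability of WD40 repeat proteins, which is consistent with its use for producing recombinant protein for biochemical and ligand-screening work.
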