Features (pLannotate 1.2.2; 16 found; start..end, strand, type, name):
   1047..1130    +  CDS            large T antigen (fragment): large T antigen from SV40 (simian virus 40)
   1153..1287    +  polyA_signal   SV40 poly(A) signal: SV40 polyadenylation signal
   1316..1481    -  mobile_element Tn7L: mini-Tn7 element (left end of the Tn7 transposon) Tn7
   1644..1660    +  CDS            lacZα (fragment): LacZα fragment of β-galactosidase; lacZ fragment
   1665..2119    +  rep_origin     f1 ori (sequence partly withheld): f1 bacteriophage origin of replication; arrow indicates direction of (+) strand synthesis
   2145..2249    +  promoter       AmpR promoter: bla
   2250..3110    +  CDS            AmpR: β-lactamase; bla; confers resistance to ampicillin, carbenicillin, and related antibiotics
   3281..3869    +  rep_origin     ori: high-copy-number ColE1/pMB1/pBR322/pUC origin of replication
   4055..4106    -  misc_feature   bom (fragment): basis of mobility region from pBR322
   4174..4398    -  mobile_element Tn7R: mini-Tn7 element (right end of the Tn7 transposon) Tn7
   4465..4998    -  CDS            GmR: gentamycin acetyltransferase; aacC1; confers resistance to gentamycin
   5168..5196    -  promoter       Pc promoter: intI1 (promoter lies within the coding sequence); class 1 integron promoter
   5174..5521    -  CDS            YPR2_ECOLX (fragment): Protein predicted: Swiss-Prot protein existence level 4. From Escherichia coli.
   5548..5639    +  promoter       polyhedrin promoter: polh from Autographa californica; promoter for the baculovirus polyhedrin gene
   5696..5714    +  CDS            capTEV™ (fragment): composite tag for in vivo biotinylation, TEV protease cleavage, and 6xHis tagging
   5743..1030    +  CDS            WDR41 (fragment) (across the origin): WDR41_HUMAN - Experimental evidence at protein level: Swiss-Prot protein existence level 1. Non-catalytic component of the C9orf72-SMCR8 complex, a complex that has guanine nucleotide exchange factor (GEF) activity and regulates autophagy (PubMed:27193190, PubMed:27103069, PubMed:27617292, PubMed:28195531). The C9orf72-SMCR8 complex promotes the exchange of GDP to GTP, converting inactive GDP-bound RAB8A and RAB39B into their active GTP-bound form, thereby promoting autophagosome maturation (PubMed:27103069). The C9orf72-SMCR8 complex also acts as a negative regulator of autophagy initiation b
>Addgene plasmid #210895 | pFBOH-MHL_WDR41_30-441 | addgene full sequence | sequence record 426087 | Addgene NGS Result
AAATCAACTCATCTTGACAGCCTCTGCTGATAGAACAGTTATTGTGTGGGATGGTGATACTACCAGACAA
GTTCAGAGAATATCATGCTTCCAGTCTACTGTAAAGTGTTTAACTGTTCTTCAGAGACTAGATGTTTGGC
TTTCTGGTGGGAATGACCTGTGTGTGTGGAACCGAAAATTAGATCTCCTGTGTAAGACTAGCCACCTTTC
TGATACAGGTATTAGTGCTTTGGTTGAAATACCTAAGAACTGTGTTGTGGCAGCAGTTGGCAAAGAACTG
ATAATTTTCAGGTTGGTAGCACCCACAGAAGGATCACTAGAATGGGATATTCTTGAAGTTAAGCGCCTCC
TTGATCACCAGGATAATATTCTCTCATTGATTAATGTCAATGATTTGAGTTTTGTCACCGGCTCCCACGT
CGGAGAGCTGATCATCTGGGATGCCCTGGACTGGACCATGCAGGCCTATGAACGCAACTTCTGGGACCCA
TCTCCACAACTGGACACCCAACAAGAAATAAAACTCTGTCAAAAATCAAATGACATTTCTATTCATCATT
TCACATGTGATGAAGAGAATGTATTTGCTGCAGTTGGAAGGGGTTTATACGTGTATAGCCTTCAAATGAA
GCGTGTGATTGCCTGCCAGAAAACTGCACATGACTCCAATGTCCTGCACGTTGCCAGACTTCCAAACAGG
CAGTTAATCTCATGCTCAGAAGATGGCAGTGTACGCATTTGGGAGTTAAGAGAAAAACAGCAGCTTGCAG
CTGAGCCTGTACCAACAGGTTTTTTTAACATGTGGGGATTTGGAAGAGTCAGCAAACAAGCCAGCCAACC
TGTTAAAAAGCAGCAAGAAAATGCTACTTCATGTTCACTGGAGCTTATTGGAGATTTGATTGGACACTCA
TCATCTGTGGAGATGTTTCTATACTTTGAAGATCATGGACTAGTGACGTGCTCCGCTGATCATCTCATTA
TTTTGTGGAAAAATGGAGAGCGAGAATCTGGATTGTGATGACGAAGCTTGTCGAGAAGTACTAGAGGATC
ATAATCAGCCATACCACATTTGTAGAGGTTTTACTTGCTTTAAAAAACCTCCCACACCTCCCCCTGAACC
TGAAACATAAAATGAATGCAATTGTTGTTGTTAACTTGTTTATTGCAGCTTATAATGGTTACAAATAAAG
CAATAGCATCACAAATTTCACAAATAAAGCATTTTTTTCACTGCATTCTAGTTGTGGTTTGTCCAAACTC
ATCAATGTATCTTATCATGTCTGGATCTGATCACTGATATCGCCTAGGAGATCCGAACCAGATAAGTGAA
ATCTAGTTCCAAACTATTTTGTCATTTTTAATTTTCGTATTAGCTTACGACGCTACACCCAGTTCCCATC
TATTTTGTCACTCTTCCCTAAATAATCCTTAAAAACTCCATTTCCACCCCTCCCAGTTCCCAACTATTTT
GTCCGCCCACAGCGGGGCATTTTTCTTCCTGTTATGTTTTTAATCAAACATCCTGCCAACTCCATGTGAC
AAACCGTCATCTTCGGCTACTTTTTCTCTGTCACAGAATGAAAATTTTTCTGTCATCTCTTCGTTATTAA
TGTTTGTAATTGACTGAATATCAACGCTTATTTGCAGCCTGAATGGCGAATGGG
[124 nt withheld, positions 1665-1788]
C
[91 nt withheld, positions 1790-1880]
A
[49 nt withheld, positions 1882-1930]
CCTTTGACGTTGGAGTCCACGTTCTT
[37 nt withheld, positions 1957-1993]
ACCCTATCTCGGTCTATTCTTTTGATTTATAAGGGATTTTGCCGATTTCGGCCTATTGGTTAAAAAATGA
GCTGATTTAACAAAAATTTAACGCGAATTTTAACAAAATATTAACGCTTACAATTTAGGTGGCACTTTTC
GGGGAAATGTGCGCGGAACCCCTATTTGTTTATTTTTCTAAATACATTCAAATATGTATCCGCTCATGAG
ACAATAACCCTGATAAATGCTTCAATAATATTGAAAAAGGAAGAGTATGAGTATTCAACATTTCCGTGTC
GCCCTTATTCCCTTTTTTGCGGCATTTTGCCTTCCTGTTTTTGCTCACCCAGAAACGCTGGTGAAAGTAA
AAGATGCTGAAGATCAGTTGGGTGCACGAGTGGGTTACATCGAACTGGATCTCAACAGCGGTAAGATCCT
TGAGAGTTTTCGCCCCGAAGAACGTTTTCCAATGATGAGCACTTTTAAAGTTCTGCTATGTGGCGCGGTA
TTATCCCGTATTGACGCCGGGCAAGAGCAACTCGGTCGCCGCATACACTATTCTCAGAATGACTTGGTTG
AGTACTCACCAGTCACAGAAAAGCATCTTACGGATGGCATGACAGTAAGAGAATTATGCAGTGCTGCCAT
AACCATGAGTGATAACACTGCGGCCAACTTACTTCTGACAACGATCGGAGGACCGAAGGAGCTAACCGCT
TTTTTGCACAACATGGGGGATCATGTAACTCGCCTTGATCGTTGGGAACCGGAGCTGAATGAAGCCATAC
CAAACGACGAGCGTGACACCACGATGCCTGTAGCAATGGCAACAACGTTGCGCAAACTATTAACTGGCGA
ACTACTTACTCTAGCTTCCCGGCAACAATTAATAGACTGGATGGAGGCGGATAAAGTTGCAGGACCACTT
CTGCGCTCGGCCCTTCCGGCTGGCTGGTTTATTGCTGATAAATCTGGAGCCGGTGAGCGTGGGTCTCGCG
GTATCATTGCAGCACTGGGGCCAGATGGTAAGCCCTCCCGTATCGTAGTTATCTACACGACGGGGAGTCA
GGCAACTATGGATGAACGAAATAGACAGATCGCTGAGATAGGTGCCTCACTGATTAAGCATTGGTAACTG
TCAGACCAAGTTTACTCATATATACTTTAGATTGATTTAAAACTTCATTTTTAATTTAAAAGGATCTAGG
TGAAGATCCTTTTTGATAATCTCATGACCAAAATCCCTTAACGTGAGTTTTCGTTCCACTGAGCGTCAGA
CCCCGTAGAAAAGATCAAAGGATCTTCTTGAGATCCTTTTTTTCTGCGCGTAATCTGCTGCTTGCAAACA
AAAAAACCACCGCTACCAGCGGTGGTTTGTTTGCCGGATCAAGAGCTACCAACTCTTTTTCCGAAGGTAA
CTGGCTTCAGCAGAGCGCAGATACCAAATACTGTTCTTCTAGTGTAGCCGTAGTTAGGCCACCACTTCAA
GAACTCTGTAGCACCGCCTACATACCTCGCTCTGCTAATCCTGTTACCAGTGGCTGCTGCCAGTGGCGAT
AAGTCGTGTCTTACCGGGTTGGACTCAAGACGATAGTTACCGGATAAGGCGCAGCGGTCGGGCTGAACGG
GGGGTTCGTGCACACAGCCCAGCTTGGAGCGAACGACCTACACCGAACTGAGATACCTACAGCGTGAGCT
ATGAGAAAGCGCCACGCTTCCCGAAGGGAGAAAGGCGGACAGGTATCCGGTAAGCGGCAGGGTCGGAACA
GGAGAGCGCACGAGGGAGCTTCCAGGGGGAAACGCCTGGTATCTTTATAGTCCTGTCGGGTTTCGCCACC
TCTGACTTGAGCGTCGATTTTTGTGATGCTCGTCAGGGGGGCGGAGCCTATGGAAAAACGCCAGCAACGC
GGCCTTTTTACGGTTCCTGGCCTTTTGCTGGCCTTTTGCTCACATGTTCTTTCCTGCGTTATCCCCTGAT
TCTGTGGATAACCGTATTACCGCCTTTGAGTGAGCTGATACCGCTCGCCGCAGCCGAACGACCGAGCGCA
GCGAGTCAGTGAGCGAGGAAGCGGAAGAGCGCCTGATGCGGTATTTTCTCCTTACGCATCTGTGCGGTAT
TTCACACCGCATAGACCAGCCGCGTAACCTGGCAAAATCGGTTACGGTTGAGTAATAAATGGATGCCCTG
CGTAAGCGGGTGTGGGCGGACAATAAAGTCTTAAACTGAACAAAATAGATCTAAACTATGACAATAAAGT
CTTAAACTAGACAGAATAGTTGTAAACTGAAATCAGTCCAGTTATGCTGTGAAAAAGCATACTGGACTTT
TGTTATGGCTAAAGCAAACTCTTCATTTTCTGAAGTGCAAATTGCCCGTCGTATTAAAGAGGGGCGTGGC
CAAGGGCATGGTAAAGACTATATTCGCGGCGTTGTGACAATTTACCGAACAACTCCGCGGCCGGGAAGCC
GATCTCGGCTTGAACGAATTGTTAGGTGGCGGTACTTGGGTCGATATCAAAGTGCATCACTTCTTCCCGT
ATGCCCAACTTTGTATAGAGAGCCACTGCGGGATCGTCACCGTAATCTGCTTGCACGTAGATCACATAAG
CACCAAGCGCGTTGGCCTCATGCTTGAGCAGATTGATGAGCGCGGTGGCAATGCCCTGCCTCCGGTGCTC
GCCGGAGACTGCGAGATCATAGATATAGATCTCACTACGCGGCTGCTCAAACTTGGGCAGAACGTAAGCC
GCGAGAGCGCCAACAACCGCTTCTTGGTCGAAGGCAGCAAGCGCGATGAATGTCTTACTACGGAGCAAGT
TCCCGAGGTAATCGGAGTCCGGCTGATGTTGGGAGTAGGTGGCTACGTCTCCGAACTCACGACCGAAAAG
ATCAAGAGCAGCCCGCATGGATTTGACTTGGTCAGGGCCGAGCCTACATGTGCGAATGATGCCCATACTT
GAGCCACCTAACTTTGTTTTAGGGCGACTGCCCTGCTGCGTAACATCGTTGCTGCTCCATAACATCAAAC
ATCGACCCACGGCGTAACGCGCTTGCTGCTTGGATGCCCGAGGCATAGACTGTACAAAAAAACAGTCATA
ACAAGCCATGAAAACCGCCACTGCGCCGTTACCACCGCTGCGTTCGGTCAAGGTTCTGGACCAGTTGCGT
GAGCGCATACGCTACTTGCATTACAGTTTACGAACCGAACAGGCTTATGTCAACTGGGTTCGTGCCTTCA
TCCGTTTCCACGGTGTGCGTCACCCGGCAACCTTGGGCAGCAGCGAAGTCGAGGCATTTCTGTCCTGGCT
GGCGAACGAGCGCAAGGTTTCGGTCTCCACGCATCGTCAGGCATTGGCGGCCTTGCTGTTCTTCTACGGC
AAGGTGCTGTGCACGGATCTGCCCTGGCTTCAGGAGATCGGAAGACCTCGGCCGTCGCGGCGCTTGCCGG
TGGTGCTGACCCCGGATGAAGTGGTTCGCATCCTCGGTTTTCTGGAAGGCGAGCATCGTTTGTTCGCCCA
GGACTCTAGCTATAGTTCTAGTGGTTGGCTACGTATACTCCGGAATATTAATAGATCATGGAGATAATTA
AAATGATAACCATCTCGCAAATAAATAAGTATTTTACTGTTTTCGTAACAGTTTTGTAATAAAAAAACCT
ATAAATATTCCGGATTATTCATACCGTCCCACCATCGGGCGCGGATCTCGGTCCGAAAACCATGCATCAT
CATCATCATCACAGCAGCGGCAGAGAAAACTTGTATTTCCAGGGCCAGAATCCCTACACTGAACTGCTAG
TACTGAAGGCTCATCATGATATTGTACGATTTCTGGTACAGTTAGATGACTACAGATTTGCATCTGCTGG
TGATGATGGAATTGTAGTTGTGTGGAATGCCCAGACAGGGGAAAAACTTTTAGAACTGAATGGACACACT
CAAAAGATAACAGCTATTATTACATTTCCTTCCTTGGAATCTTGTGAAGAGAA
