>Addgene plasmid #210895 | pFBOH-MHL_WDR41_30-441 | depositor partial sequence | sequence record 411269 | Insert sequence
CAGAATCCCTACACTGAACTGCTAGTACTGAAGGCTCATCATGATATTGTACGATTTCTGGTACAGTTAG
ATGACTACAGATTTGCATCTGCTGGTGATGATGGAATTGTAGTTGTGTGGAATGCCCAGACAGGGGAAAA
ACTTTTAGAACTGAATGGACACACTCAAAAGATAACAGCTATTATTACATTTCCTTCCTTGGAATCTTGT
GAAGAGAAAAATCAACTCATCTTGACAGCCTCTGCTGATAGAACAGTTATTGTGTGGGATGGTGATACTA
CCAGACAAGTTCAGAGAATATCATGCTTCCAGTCTACTGTAAAGTGTTTAACTGTTCTTCAGAGACTAGA
TGTTTGGCTTTCTGGTGGGAATGACCTGTGTGTGTGGAACCGAAAATTAGATCTCCTGTGTAAGACTAGC
CACCTTTCTGATACAGGTATTAGTGCTTTGGTTGAAATACCTAAGAACTGTGTTGTGGCAGCAGTTGGCA
AAGAACTGATAATTTTCAGGTTGGTAGCACCCACAGAAGGATCACTAGAATGGGATATTCTTGAAGTTAA
GCGCCTCCTTGATCACCAGGATAATATTCTCTCATTGATTAATGTCAATGATTTGAGTTTTGTCACCGGC
TCCCACGTCGGAGAGCTGATCATCTGGGATGCCCTGGACTGGACCATGCAGGCCTATGAACGCAACTTCT
GGGACCCATCTCCACAACTGGACACCCAACAAGAAATAAAACTCTGTCAAAAATCAAATGACATTTCTAT
TCATCATTTCACATGTGATGAAGAGAATGTATTTGCTGCAGTTGGAAGGGGTTTATACGTGTATAGCCTT
CAAATGAAGCGTGTGATTGCCTGCCAGAAAACTGCACATGACTCCAATGTCCTGCACGTTGCCAGACTTC
CAAACAGGCAGTTAATCTCATGCTCAGAAGATGGCAGTGTACGCATTTGGGAGTTAAGAGAAAAACAGCA
GCTTGCAGCTGAGCCTGTACCAACAGGTTTTTTTAACATGTGGGGATTTGGAAGAGTCAGCAAACAAGCC
AGCCAACCTGTTAAAAAGCAGCAAGAAAATGCTACTTCATGTTCACTGGAGCTTATTGGAGATTTGATTG
GACACTCATCATCTGTGGAGATGTTTCTATACTTTGAAGATCATGGACTAGTGACGTGCTCCGCTGATCA
TCTCATTATTTTGTGGAAAAATGGAGAGCGAGAATCTGGATTG
